>Addgene plasmid #24428 | f2H ∂HD (272) | addgene partial sequence | sequence record 30210 | 24428 with CMV-F
GAGCTCTCTGGCTAACTAGAGAACCCACTGCTTACTGGCTTATCGAAATTAATACGACTCACTATAGGGA
GACCCAAGCTGGCTAGCCACCATGGAGACAGACACACTCCTGCTATGGGTACTGCTGCTCTGGGTTCCAG
GTTCCACTGGTGACGCGGCCCAGCCGGCCAGGCGCGCGCGCCGTACGAAGCTTGATTACAAGGATGACGA
CGATAAGCCAGCAGCATTCCTGTCGCACCACCGCCTGAAAGGCAGGTTTCAGAGGGACCGCAGGAACATC
CGCCCCAACATCATCCTGGTGCTGACGGACGACCAGGATGTGGAGCTGGGTTCCATGCAGGTGATGAACA
AGACCCGGCGCATCATGGAGCAGGGCGGGGCGCACTTCATCAACGCCTTCGTGACCACACCCATGTGCTG
CCCCTCACGCTCCTCCATCCTCACCGGCAAGTACGTCCACAACCACAACACCTACACCAACAATGAGAAC
TGCTCCTCGCCCTCCTGGCAGGCACAGCACGAGAGCCGCACCTTTGCCGTGTACCTCAATAGCACTGGCT
ACCGGACAGCTTTCTTCGGGAAGTATCTTAATGAATACAACGGCTCCTACGTGCCACCCGGCTGGAAGGA
GTGGGTCGGACTCCTTAAAAACTCCCGCTTTTATAACTACACGCTGTGTC
