>Addgene plasmid #24428 | f2H ∂HD (272) | addgene partial sequence | sequence record 30211 | 24428 with BGH-rev
GATGATGATGATGATGGTCGACGGCGCTATTCAGATCCTCTTCTGAGATGAGTTTTTGTTCGGGCCCTCC
TCGAGAACCTTCCCAGCCTTCCCACAGTTGTCCCAGTGATTTGGAAGAAGGTCTCTTCATTTCTGGCCAC
TTTCGACGCTGAAACTGCCTGTATTGCTCATAGCTTCCTCCATCTTTAAGTCCCAGGTCCATGTTTCGAG
TCCGGGGGTTACACTGCTTGTAACCCTTGCAGCTCCTCAGCTCCATGAGCTGTACGTGTAGCTGGTTGAG
GACATCCCTGTCCAGTGTGTTCACTGCATTCATCAGCTGGTAGGGGTCTGTGTTGAGATCAAAGTACTCT
AGGAAGCCAGTTGCAAATTCACAGAAGAGGAAATTGTGAGTCTCATTGATGGTCCTCATGCACCAGTACG
TGTTATTGTTGGCGCTGGTGCAGGCACAGAAAGGCCCCAGTGTCCAGAAAGGCGCCGTCTGCCAGTGCTG
GTTGTCGTGGGTGAAGCACGTGAGGCCTGGCATGCTGCACGTGTCGTTGCCTCTCTCCACCAAGAAGGAG
TCCCGCCAGACCCTCATCTTCTTTTTCAAGTGAAACCGATTCACCGGCCGCTCCGTGTCCAGCAGCTTGA
GGATGGATTTCCCGTCCATATCCGCAGGTATGTCCAGGCCTGCAATGTCCAGGATGGTGGGGGCCAGGTC
AATGTTGAGGACGATGTGGGGATTCAGACAGCCGGCTTCCACGTTGGGGCCCCTCACGTAGAACGGGACC
CTGATGTCAAACTCATATGGCATGGNNTTCCCTTTCACCAGGCCAAACTG
