[The description below was written by a language model from this plasmid's Addgene catalogue record.]
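Description:
f2H ∂HD (272) is a mammalian expression plasmid built on the commercial pSecTag2 backbone (about 5.1 kb without insert), carrying a roughly 2.3 kb deletion variant of human SULF2 (HSULF-2), the extracellular heparan sulfate endosulfatase Sulf-2. It is maintained in E. coli as a high-copy plasmid under ampicillin selection. The record does not include a feature table and does not explicitly list the promoter, polyadenylation signal or any mammalian selection marker. However, the recommended sequencing primers (CMV forward and T7 upstream, BGH reverse downstream) are consistent with a CMV-driven expression cassette terminated by a BGH polyA signal, as is usual for this vector family.

The insert was cloned by restriction digestion between HindIII and XhoI. It encodes SULF2 lacking amino acids 418–716 and also lacking the first 23 N-terminal residues. The "∂HD" in the name presumably refers to removal of an internal domain, though the record does not define the abbreviation. The N-terminal truncation probably removes the native signal peptide, and pSecTag2 vectors normally supply a vector-encoded secretion leader to direct the product into the secretory pathway, but the record does not confirm this arrangement. The protein carries an N-terminal FLAG tag and C-terminal Myc and His tags, which allow immunodetection from either end and metal-affinity purification.

The associated publication concerns Sulf-2 as a proangiogenic enzyme upregulated in breast cancer. The construct is therefore suited to expressing a tagged domain-deletion mutant in mammalian cells, for comparison with the full-length enzyme in structure–function studies.
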