Addgene plasmid #24428: f2H ∂HD (272)
Depositing lab: Steven Rosen. Depositing organization: University of California, San Francisco (UCSF). Publication: Sulf-2, a proangiogenic heparan sulfate endosulfatase, is upregulated in breast cancer. Morimoto-Tomita M, Uchimura K, Bistrup A, Lum DH, Egeblad M, Boudreau N, Werb Z, Rosen SD. Neoplasia. 2005 Nov . 7(11):1001-10. 10.1593/neo.05496 PubMed 16331886.
Backbone
  Vector backbone: pSecTag2
  Backbone manufacturer: Invitrogen
  Backbone size w/o insert (bp): 5100
  Vector type: Mammalian Expression
Growth in bacteria
  Bacterial resistance: Ampicillin, 100 μg/mL
  Growth temperature: 37°C
  Growth strain: DH5alpha
  Copy number: High Copy
Gene/Insert
  Gene/Insert name: SULF2
  Species: H. sapiens (human)
  Insert size (bp): 2300
  Mutation: AA 418-716 deleted, 23AA N-terminal truncation
  Entrez Gene: SULF2 (a.k.a. HSULF-2)
  Tag / fusion protein: FLAG (N terminal on insert); Myc (C terminal on insert); His (C terminal on insert)
  Cloning method: Restriction Enzyme; 5′ cloning site HindIII (unknown if destroyed); 3′ cloning site XhoI (unknown if destroyed)
  Sequencing primers: 5′ CMV-F, T7; 3′ BGH-rev
Terms and licenses: Academic/Nonprofit Terms; Industry Terms: Not Available to Industry
How to cite: f2H ∂HD (272) was a gift from Steven Rosen (Addgene plasmid # 24428 ; http://n2t.net/addgene:24428 ; RRID:Addgene_24428)
